>Addgene plasmid #65179 | pYTK072 | depositor full sequence | sequence record 110232 | Full Sequence
TCGGTCTCAGCTGAGCATGAGACGGAAATCTGCTCGTCAGTGGTGCTCACACTGACGAATCATGTACAGA
TCATACCGATGACTGCCTGGCGACTCACAACTAAGCAAGACAGCCGGAACCAGCGCCGGCGAACACCACT
GCATATATGGCATATCACAACAGTCCAACTAGTGCACTGCAGTACATGAGACCAGACCAATAAAAAACGC
CCGGCGGCAACCGAGCGTTCTGAACAAATCCAGATGGAGTTCTGAGGTCATTACTGGATCTATCAACAGG
AGTCCAAGCGAGCTCGATATCAAATTACGCCCCGCCCTGCCACTCATCGCAGTACTGTTGTAATTCATTA
AGCATTCTGCCGACATGGAAGCCATCACAAACGGCATGATGAACCTGAATCGCCAGCGGCATCAGCACCT
TGTCGCCTTGCGTATAATATTTGCCCATGGTGAAAACGGGGGCGAAGAAGTTGTCCATATTGGCCACGTT
TAAATCAAAACTGGTGAAACTCACCCAGGGATTGGCTGAAACGAAAAACATATTCTCAATAAACCCTTTA
GGGAAATAGGCCAGGTTTTCACCGTAACACGCCACATCTTGCGAATATATGTGTAGAAACTGCCGGAAAT
CGTCGTGGTATTCACTCCAGAGCGATGAAAACGTTTCAGTTTGCTCATGGAAAACGGTGTAACAAGGGTG
AACACTATCCCATATCACCAGCTCACCGTCTTTCATTGCCATACGAAATTCCGGATGAGCATTCATCAGG
CGGGCAAGAATGTGAATAAAGGCCGGATAAAACTTGTGCTTATTTTTCTTTACGGTCTTTAAAAAGGCCG
TAATATCCAGCTGAACGGTCTGGTTATAGGTACATTGAGCAACTGACTGAAATGCCTCAAAATGTTCTTT
ACGATGCCATTGGGATATATCAACGGTGGTATATCCAGTGATTTTTTTCTCCATTTTAGCTTCCTTAGCT
CCTGAAAATCTCGATAACTCAAAAAATACGCCCGGTAGTGATCTTATTTCATTATGGTGAAAGTTGGAAC
CTCTTACGTGCCCGATCAATCATGACCAAAATCCCTTAACGTGAGTTTTCGTTCCACTGAGCGTCAGACC
CCGTAGAAAAGATCAAAGGATCTTCTTGAGATCCTTTTTTTCTGCGCGTAATCTGCTGCTTGCAAACAAA
AAAACCACCGCTACCAGCGGTGGTTTGTTTGCCGGATCAAGAGCTACCAACTCTTTTTCCGAAGGTAACT
GGCTTCAGCAGAGCGCAGATACCAAATACTGTTCTTCTAGTGTAGCCGTAGTTAGGCCACCACTTCAAGA
ACTCTGTAGCACCGCCTACATACCTCGCTCTGCTAATCCTGTTACCAGTGGCTGCTGCCAGTGGCGATAA
GTCGTGTCTTACCGGGTTGGACTCAAGACGATAGTTACCGGATAAGGCGCAGCGGTCGGGCTGAACGGGG
GGTTCGTGCACACAGCCCAGCTTGGAGCGAACGACCTACACCGAACTGAGATACCTACAGCGTGAGCTAT
GAGAAAGCGCCACGCTTCCCGAAGGGAGAAAGGCGGACAGGTATCCGGTAAGCGGCAGGGTCGGAACAGG
AGAGCGCACGAGGGAGCTTCCAGGGGGAAACGCCTGGTATCTTTATAGTCCTGTCGGGTTTCGCCACCTC
TGACTTGAGCGTCGATTTTTGTGATGCTCGTCAGGGGGGCGGAGCCTATGGAAAAACGCCAGCAACGCGG
CCTTTTTACGGTTCCTGGCCTTTTGCTGGCCTTTTGCTCACATGTTCTTTCCTGCGTTATCCCCTGATTC
TGTGGATAACCGTAG
Features (pLannotate 1.2.2; 4 found; start..end, strand, type, name):
    200..234     -  terminator     lambda t0 terminator: minimal transcription terminator from phage lambda (Scholtissek and Grosse, 1987)
    308..964     -  CDS            cat: CAT_ECOLX - Experimental evidence at protein level: Swiss-Prot protein existence level 1. This enzyme is an effector of chloramphenicol resistance in bacteria. From Escherichia coli. This protein is used as a marker in many commonly used cloning vectors, such as pACYC184.
    965..1062    -  promoter       cat promoter: promoter of the E. coli cat gene encoding chloramphenicol acetyltransferase
   1146..1734    +  rep_origin     ori: high-copy-number ColE1/pMB1/pBR322/pUC origin of replication
