[The description below was written by a language model from this plasmid's Addgene catalogue record and pLannotate feature annotations shown in this document.]
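Description:
pYTK072 is a small (about 1.8 kb) bacterial part-storage plasmid from the modular Yeast Toolkit (YTK) Golden Gate assembly system. It is built on the toolkit's part entry vector pYTK001 and carries a synthetic sequence called ConRE, catalogued as a Type 5 part. In this scheme, Type 5 parts are the 3' assembly connectors: short synthetic sequences placed at the downstream end of a transcriptional unit so that individually assembled cassettes can later be joined in a defined order into multigene constructs. The insert was introduced through BsmBI sites that were destroyed during cloning, as is typical of Type IIS-based part domestication. The record does not describe the internal composition of ConRE, and the automated annotation does not assign any feature to it.

The annotated features all belong to the backbone. A high-copy ColE1/pUC-type origin supports replication in E. coli. A chloramphenicol acetyltransferase gene, driven by its native cat promoter and followed by the phage lambda t0 terminator, provides chloramphenicol selection. Although the catalogue lists the vector type as bacterial expression, no expression cassette, yeast origin or yeast marker is annotated, consistent with a plasmid that simply stores and propagates a part. Its intended use is as a source of the ConRE connector, combined with other toolkit part types such as promoters, coding sequences, terminators and 5' connectors when building yeast expression cassettes and multigene plasmids.
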