Addgene plasmid #65179: pYTK072
Purpose: Encodes ConRE as a Type 5 part to be used in the Dueber YTK system
Depositing lab: John Dueber. Depositing organization: University of California, Berkeley. Publication: A Highly Characterized Yeast Toolkit for Modular, Multipart Assembly. Lee ME, DeLoache WC, Cervantes B, Dueber JE. ACS Synth Biol. 2015 Apr 14. 10.1021/sb500366v PubMed 25871405.
Backbone
  Vector backbone: pYTK001
  Vector type: Bacterial Expression
Growth in bacteria
  Bacterial resistance: Chloramphenicol, 25 μg/mL
  Growth temperature: 37°C
  Growth strain: DH10B
  Copy number: High Copy
Gene/Insert
  Gene/Insert name: ConRE
  Species: Synthetic
  Cloning method: Restriction Enzyme; 5′ cloning site BsmBI (destroyed during cloning); 3′ cloning site BsmBI (destroyed during cloning)
Terms and licenses: Academic/Nonprofit Terms; Industry Terms: Not Available to Industry
Depositor comments: Type 5 parts are 3' assembly connectors in the Duebery YTK. For more information, please visit the supplemental information in PMID:25871405.
How to cite: pYTK072 was a gift from John Dueber (Addgene plasmid # 65179 ; http://n2t.net/addgene:65179 ; RRID:Addgene_65179)
