>Addgene plasmid #65179 | pYTK072 | addgene partial sequence | sequence record 112745 | CAT-F 5'-GTTTGTGATGGCTTCCATGTC-3'
GAGTGGCAGGGCGGGGCGTAATTTGATATCGAGCTCGCTTGGACTCCTGTTGATAGATCCAGTAATGACC
TCAGAACTCCATCTGGATTTGTTCAGAACGCTCGGTTGCCGCCGGGCGTTTTTTATTGGTCTGGTCTCAT
GTACTGCAGTGCACTAGTTGGACTGTTGTGATATGCCATATATGCAGTGGTGTTCGCCGGCGCTGGTTCC
GGCTGTCTTGCTTAGTTGTGAGTCGCCAGGCAGTCATCGGTATGATCTGTACATGATTCGTCAGTGTGAG
CACCACTGACGAGCAGATTTCCGTCTCATGCTCAGCTGAGACCGACTACGGTTATCCACAGAATCAGGGG
ATAACGCAGGAAAGAACATGTGAGCAAAAGGCCAGCAAAAGGCCAGGAACCGTAAAAAGGCCGCGTTGCT
GGCGTTTTTCCATAGGCTCCGCCCCCCTGACGAGCATCACAAAAATCGACGCTCAAGTCAGAGGTGGCGA
AACCCGACAGGACTATAAAGATACCAGGCGTTTCCCCCTGGAAGCTCCCTCGTGCGCTCTCCTGTTCCGA
CCCTGCCGCTTACCGGATACCTGTCCGCCTTTCTCCCTTCGGGAAGCGTGGCGCTTTCTCATAGCTCACG
CTGTAGGTATCTCAGTTCGGTGTAGGTCGTTCGCTCCAAGCTGGGCTGTGTGCACGAACCCCCCGTTCAG
CCCGACCGCTGCGCCTTATCCGGTAACTATCGTCTTGAGTCCAACCCGGTAAGACACGACTTATCGCCAC
TGGCAG
