>Addgene plasmid #65179 | pYTK072 | addgene partial sequence | sequence record 218305 | pRS414-R 5'-CACCTCTGACTTGAGCGTCG-3'
GCCAGCAACGCGGCCTTTTTACGGTTCCTGGCCTTTTGCTGGCCTTTTGCTCACATGTTCTTTCCTGCGT
TATCCCCTGATTCTGTGGATAACCGTAGTCGGTCTCAGCTGAGCATGAGACGGAAATCTGCTCGTCAGTG
GTGCTCACACTGACGAATCATGTACAGATCATACCGATGACTGCCTGGCGACTCACAACTAAGCAAGACA
GCCGGAACCAGCGCCGGCGAACACCACTGCATATATGGCATATCACAACAGTCCAACTAGTGCACTGCAG
TACATGAGACCAGACCAATAAAAAACGCCCGGCGGCAACCGAGCGTTCTGAACAAATCCAGATGGAGTTC
TGAGGTCATTACTGGATCTATCAACAGGAGTCCAAGCGAGCTCGATATCAAATTACGCCCCGCCCTGCCA
CTCATCGCAGTACTGTTGTAATTCATTAAGCATTCTGCCGACATGGAAGCCATCACAAACGGCATGATGA
ACCTGAATCGCCAGCGGCATCAGCACCTTGTCGCCTTGCGTATAATATTTGCCCATGGTGAAAACGGGGG
CGAAGAAGTTGTCCATATTGGCCACGTTTAAATCAAAACTGGTGAAACTCACCCAGGGATTGGCTGAAAC
GAAAAACATATTCTCAATAAACCCTTTAGGGAAATAGGCCAGGTTTTCACCGTAACACGCCACATCTTGC
GAATATATGTGTAGAAACTGCCGGAAATCGTCGTGGTATTCACTCCAGAGCGATGAAAACGTTTCAGTTT
GCTCATGG
